>Addgene plasmid #146821 | pAc5.1B-EGFP-DmGW182_1-1199-delDUF-M2-dsRNAres_L | depositor full sequence | sequence record 289268 | Full Sequence
CTTCAAGGAATTAATTCTATATTCTAAAAACACAAATGATACTTCTAAAAAAAATCATGAATGGCATCAA
CTCTGAATCAAATCTTTGCAGATGCACCTACTTCTCATTTCCACTGTCACATCATTTTTCCAGATCTCGC
TGCCTGTTATGTGGCCCACAAACCAAGACACGTTTTATGGCCATTAAAGCTGGCTGATCGTCGCCAAACA
CCAAATACATATCAATATGTACATTCGAGAAAGAAGCGATCAAAGAAGCGTCTTCGGGCGAGTAGGAGAA
TGCGGAGGAGAAGGAGAACGAGCTGATCTAGTATCTCTCCACAATCCAATGCCAACTGACCAACTGGCCA
TATTCGGAGCAATTTGAAGCCAATTTCCATCGCCTGGCGATCGCTCCATTCTTGGCTATATGTTTTTCAC
CGTTCCCGGGGCCATTTTCAAAGACTCGTCGGTAAGATAAGATTGTGTCACTCGCTGTCTCTCTTCATTT
GTCGAAGAATGCTGAGGAATTTCGCGATGACGTCGGCGAGTATTTTGAAGAATGAGAATAATTTGTATTT
ATACGAAAATCAGTTAGTGGAATTTTCTACAAAAACATGTTATCTATAGATAATTTTGTTGCAAAATATG
TTGACTATGACAAAGATTGTATGTATATACCTTTAATGTATTCTCATTTTCTTATGTATTTATAATGGCA
ATGATGATACTGATGATATTTTAAGATGATGCCAGACCACAGGCTGATTTCTGCGTCTTTTGCCGAACGC
AGTGCATGTGCGGTTGTTGTTTTTTGGAATAGTTTCAATTTTCGGACTGTCCGCTTTGATTTCAGTTTCT
TGGCTTATTCAAAAAGCAAAGTAAAGCCAAAAAAGCGAGATGGCAATACCAAATGCGGCAAAACGGTAGT
GGAAGGAAAGGGGTGCGGGGCAGCGGAAGGAAGGGTGGGGCGGGGCGTGGCGGGGTCTGTGGCTGGGCGC
GACGTCACCGACGTTGGAGCCACTCCTTTGACCATGTGTGCGTGTGTGTATTATTCGTGTCTCGCCACTC
GCCGGTTGTTTTTTTCTTTTTATCTCGCTCTCTCTAGCGCCATCTCGTACGCATGCTCAACGCACCGCAT
GTTGCCGTGTCCTTTATGCGTCATTTTGGCTCGAAATAGGCAATTATTTAAACAAAGATTAGTCAACGAA
AACGCTAAAATAAATAAGTCTACAATATGGTTACTTATTGCCATGTGTGTGCAGCCAACGATAGCAACAA
AAGCAACAACACAGTGGCTTTCCCTCTTTCACTTTTTGTTTGCAAGCGCGTGCGAGCAAGACGGCACGAC
CGGCAAACGCAATTACGCTGACAAAGAGCAGACGAAGTTTTGGCCGAAAAACATCAAGGCGCCTGATACG
AATGCATTTGCAATAACAATTGCGATATTTAATATTGTTTATGAAGCTGTTTGACTTCAAAACACACAAA
AAAAAAAATAAAACAAATTATTTGAAAGAGAATTAGGAATCGGACAGCTTATCGTTACGGGCTAACAGCA
CACCGAGACGAAATAGCTTACCTGACGTCACAGCCTCTGGAAGAACTGCCGCCAAGCAGAGAGAGAGAGA
AAAAGAGGGAGAGCAGCTTAGACCGCATGTGCTTGTGTGTGAGGCGTCTCTCTCTTCGTCTCCTGTTTGC
GCAAACGCATAGACTGCACTGAGAAAATCGATTACCTATTTTTTATGAATGAATATTTGCACTATTACTA
TTCAAAACTATTAAGATAGCAATCACATTCAATAGCCAAATACTATACCACCTGAGCGATGCAACGAAAT
GATCAATTTGAGCAAAAATGCTGCATATTTAGGACGGCATCATTATAGAAATGCTTCTTGCTGTGTACTT
TTCTCTCGTCTGGCAGCTGTTTCGCCGTTATTGTTAAAACCGGCTTAAGTTAGGTGTGTTTTCTACGACT
AGTGATGCCCCTACTAGAAGATGTGTGTTGCACAAATGTCCCTGAATAACCAATTTGAAGTGCAGATAGC
AGTAAACGTAAGCTAATATGAATATTATTTAACTGTAATGTTTTAATATCGCTGGACATTACTAATAAAC
CCACTATAAACACATGTACATATGTATGTTTTGGCATACAATGAGTAGTTGGGGAAAAAATGTGTAAAAG
CACCGTGACCATCACAGCATAAAGATAACCAGCTGAAGTATCGAATATGAGTAACCCCCAAATTGAATCA
CATGCCGCAACTGATAGGACCCATGGAAGTACACTCTTCATGGCGATATACAAGACACACACAAGCACGA
ACACCCAGTTGCGGAGGAAATTCTCCGTAAATGAAAACCCAATCGGCGAACAATTCATACCCATATATGG
TAAAAGTTTTGAACGCGACTTGAGAGCGGAGAGCATTGCGGCTGATAAGGTTTTAGCGCTAAGCGGGCTT
TATAAAACGGGCTGCGGGACCAGTTTTCATATCACTACCGTTTGAGTTCTTGTGCTGTGTGGATACTCCT
CCCGACACAAAGCCGCTCCATCAGCCAGCAGTCGTCTAATCCAGAGACCCCGGATCGGGGTACCAACATG
GTGAGCAAGGGCGAGGAGCTGTTCACCGGGGTGGTGCCCATCCTGGTCGAGCTGGACGGCGACGTAAACG
GCCACAAGTTCAGCGTGTCCGGCGAGGGCGAGGGCGATGCCACCTACGGCAAGCTGACCCTGAAGTTCAT
CTGCACCACCGGCAAGCTGCCCGTGCCCTGGCCCACCCTCGTGACCACCCTGACCTACGGCGTGCAGTGC
TTCAGCCGCTACCCCGACCACATGAAGCAGCACGACTTCTTCAAGTCCGCCATGCCCGAAGGCTACGTCC
AGGAGCGCACCATCTTCTTCAAGGACGACGGCAACTACAAGACCCGCGCCGAGGTGAAGTTCGAGGGCGA
CACCCTGGTGAACCGCATCGAGCTGAAGGGCATCGACTTCAAGGAGGACGGCAACATCCTGGGGCACAAG
CTGGAGTACAACTACAACAGCCACAACGTCTATATCATGGCCGACAAGCAGAAGAACGGCATCAAGGTGA
ACTTCAAGATCCGCCACAACATCGAGGACGGCAGCGTGCAGCTCGCCGACCACTACCAGCAGAACACCCC
CATCGGCGACGGCCCCGTGCTGCTGCCCGACAACCACTACCTGAGCACCCAGTCCGCCCTGAGCAAAGAC
CCCAACGAGAAGCGCGATCACATGGTCCTGCTGGAGTTCGTGACCGCCGCCGGGATCACTCTCGGCATGG
ACGAGCTGTACAAGCCAAGCTTGAATTCTGCAGATATCCAGCACAGTGGCGGCCGCATGCGTGAAGCCCT
TTTTTCCCAAGATGGCTGGGGCTGTCAGCATGTTAACCAGGATACTAATTGGGAAGTTCCCAGTTCGCCA
GAACCAGCCAATAAGGATGCACCCGGTCCACCAATGTGGAAGCCAAGCATTAACAATGGTACTGATCTTT
GGGAGTCCAATTTGAGAAACGGAGGTCAGCCGGCCGCACAGCAAGTTCCAAAGCCGTCGTGGGGTCATAC
ACCATCCTCTAACTTAGGTGGAACATGGGGTGAGGACGACGATGGCGCCGATAGTAGTAGTGTGTGGACT
GGAGGAGCTGTTAGCAACGCGGGATCCGGAGCTGCAGTGGGAGTAAACCAAGCCGGAGTTAATGTCGGTC
CAGGCGGTGTTGTTTCGTCTGGCGGACCTCAGTGGGGACAAGGTGTCGTTGGCGTCGGACTTGGATCAAC
TGGCGGAAATGGTTCCAGTAACATTACAGGCTCTTCGGGCGTTGCCACGGGAAGCAGTGGCAATTCAAGT
AATGCCGGAAATGGATGGGGCGATCCACGCGAGATTCGTCCACTGGGCGTCGGAGGATCGATGGACATCC
GTAACGTCGAGCACCGTGGAGGAAATGGATCAGGCGCCACATCCAGTGACCCGCGTGATATCCGTATGAT
TGACCCACGCGATCCAATCCGGGGCGACCCACGCGGCATTTCAGGACGCCTCAACGGTACGTCAGAGATG
TGGGGACACCACCCGCAGATGTCGCACAATCAACTGCAGGGAATTAATAAGATGGTCGGACAGAGCGTTG
CGACAGCTAGTACGAGCGTTGGCACGTCAGGATCCGGAATTGGACCAGGCGGACCGGGACCAAGCACGGT
TTCGGGAAACATTCCGACGCAATGGGGTCCAGCCCAGCCCGTTAGTGTCGGAGTTAGCGGACCGAAGGAT
ATGTCGAAGCAAATTAGCGGCTGGGAAGAGCCGTCGCCTCCCCCACAACGCCGTAGCATCCCAAATTATG
ACGACGGAACGTCCCTCTGGGGACAACAGACACGCGTCCCGGCCGCTAGTGGACATTGGAAGGATATGAC
AGACTCCATTGGACGCAGCAGCCACCTGATGCGCGGACAGAGTCAGACCGGCGGAATTGGCATTGCTGGA
GTTGGAAATAGCAATGTTCCAGTGGGAGCCAATCCAAGTAATCCTATAAGCAGTGTAGTTGGACCTCAAG
CCCGGATTCCATCTGTGGGCGGCGTACAACACAAACCAGACGGCGGCGCTATGTGGGTGCATTCCGGCAA
TGTAGGTGGCAGAAATAATGTTGCTGCTGTTACTACTTGGGGAGATGACACTCATAGCGTTAATGTCGGC
GCTCCCAGCAGTGGCAGTGTATCCAGCAACAATTGGGTTGATGACAAGTCCAACTCAACCTTGGCACAAA
ACTCTTGGAGCGACCCGGCCCCTGTTGGAGTTAGTTGGGGCAATAAGCAAAGCAAACCGCCAAGCAATAG
TGCTTCATCAGGTTGGAGCACTGCTGCGGGCGTGGTGGATGGGGTTGATCTAGGATCTGAGTGGAACACG
CACGGGGGGATTATTGGAAAATCTCAGCAACAACAAAAACTAGCGGGACTTAACGTGGGAATGGTGAACG
TAATTAACGCGGAGATCATTAAGCAAAGCAAGCAATACAGGATCCTTGTCGAGAACGGCTTTAAAAAGGA
AGATGTAGAGCGGGCATTAGTGATTGCTAATATGAACATCGAAGAGGCAGCCGATATGCTCCGTGCCAAC
TCATCCCTATCAATGGATGGTTGGCGTCGACATGATGAGTCCCTTGGATCTTATGCCGACCACAATAGTT
CAACAAGCAGCGGTGGATTTGCTGGTCGTTACCCGGTCAACAGTGGACAACCTTCAATGTCCTTTCCTCA
TAATAACCTTATGAATAACATGGGAGGTACCGCTGTTACTGGAGGTAACAACAATACAAACATGACAGCT
TTACAGGTGCAAAAGTATTTAAATCAAGGGCAACATGGTGTCGCTGTTGGACCGCAAGCCGTTGGTAATT
CTTCAGCAGTATCTGTCGGATTTGGTCAGAACACGTCTAACGCAGCAGTGGCAGGAGCAGCCTCTGCAAA
TATAGCAGCAAATACAAACAACCAACCGTCTGGTCAGCAAATTCGCATGCTAGGCCAGCAAATTCAGTTG
GCCATTCATAGTGGTTTCATATCTAGTCAGATATTGACTCAACCGCTAACTCAAACAACCCTTAACCTTT
TAAACCAACTTCTTAGCAATATTAAGCATCTCCAGGCTGCACAGCAATCCCTTACCCGCGGGGGAAATGT
CAATCCAATGGCAGTGAATGTGGCTATATCTAAATACAAGCAGCAAATCCAGAATTTACAGAACCAGATA
AGTGCACAACAGGCTGTGTATGTAAAACAGCAAAATATGCAACCAACTTCACAACAACAACAGCCCCAAC
AACAGCAACTTCCTTCTGTTCATCTAAGTAACTCAGGCAACGACTATTTAAGAGGTCACGATGCAATAAA
TAATTTGCAAAGCAACTTTTCTGAGCTCAATATTAATAAGCCAAGTGGATATCAAGGAGCGTCCAATCAA
CAATCCCGATTAAATCAGTGGAAGCTTCCAGTATTAGATAAGGAGATCAACTCTGACAGTACGGAATTTT
CTCGTGCCCCAGGTGCAACGAAACAAAATTTGACGGCCAACACAAGCAACATAAACTCTTTGGGTCTTCA
AAACGATAGTACATGGTCAACTGGACGCAGTATTGGTGACGGTTGGCCTGATCCCTCATCTGATTCCAGT
TGGTTGCTTTTGAAAAATCTAACAGCACAGATTGATGGTCCTACTTTGCGTACACTGTGTATGCAGCATG
GGCCCCTTGTCAGCTTTCACCCGTATTTGAACCAAGGAATTGCCTTATGTAAATATACTACTCGTGAGGA
GGCGAACAAGGCGCAAATGGCGTTAAACAACTGTGTCCTCGCCAACACCACAATATTTGCTGAATCTCCC
AGCGAGAACGAGGTGCAAAGCATTATGCAGCACTTATAATCTAGAGGGCCCGCGGTTCGAAGGTAAGCCT
ATCCCTAACCCTCTCCTCGGTCTCGATTCTACGCGTACCGGTCATCATCACCATCACCATTGAGTTTAAA
CCCGCTGATCAGCCTCGACTGTGCCTTCTAAGGCCTGAGCTCGCTGATCAGCCTCGATCGAGGATCCAGA
CATGATAAGATACATTGATGAGTTTGGACAAACCACAACTAGAATGCAGTGAAAAAAATGCTTTATTTGT
GAAATTTGTGATGCTATTGCTTTATTTGTAACCATTATAAGCTGCAATAAACAAGTTAACAACAACAATT
GCATTCATTTTATGTTTCAGGTTCAGGGGGAGGTGTGGGAGGTTTTTTAAAGCAAGTAAAACCTCTACAA
ATGTGGTATGGCTGATTATGATCAGTCGACCGATGCCCTTGAGAGCCTTCAACCCAGTCAGCTCCTTCCG
GTGGGCGCGGGGCATGACTATCGTCGCCGCACTTATGACTGTCTTCTTTATCATGCAACTCGTAGGACAG
GTGCCGGCAGCGCTCTGGGTCATTTTCGGCGAGGACCGCTTTCGCTGGAGCGCGACGATGATCGGCCTGT
CGCTTGCGGTATTCGGAATCTTGCACGCCCTCGCTCAAGCCTTCGTCACTGGTCCCGCCACCAAACGTTT
CGGCGAGAAGCAGGCCATTATCGCCGGCATGGCGGCCGACGCGCTGGGCTACGTCTTGCTGGCGTTCGCG
ACGCGAGGCTGGATGGCCTTCCCCATTATGATTCTTCTCGCTTCCGGCGGCATCGGGATGCCCGCGTTGC
AGGCCATGCTGTCCAGGCAGGTAGATGACGACCATCAGGGACAGCTTCAAGGATCGCTCGCGGCTCTTAC
CAGCCAGCAAAAGGCCAGGAACCGTAAAAAGGCCGCGTTGCTGGCGTTTTTCCATAGGCTCCGCCCCCCT
GACGAGCATCACAAAAATCGACGCTCAAGTCAGAGGTGGCGAAACCCGACAGGACTATAAAGATACCAGG
CGTTTCCCCCTGGAAGCTCCCTCGTGCGCTCTCCTGTTCCGACCCTGCCGCTTACCGGATACCTGTCCGC
CTTTCTCCCTTCGGGAAGCGTGGCGCTTTCTCAATGCTCACGCTGTAGGTATCTCAGTTCGGTGTAGGTC
GTTCGCTCCAAGCTGGGCTGTGTGCACGAACCCCCCGTTCAGCCCGACCGCTGCGCCTTATCCGGTAACT
ATCGTCTTGAGTCCAACCCGGTAAGACACGACTTATCGCCACTGGCAGCAGCCACTGGTAACAGGATTAG
CAGAGCGAGGTATGTAGGCGGTGCTACAGAGTTCTTGAAGTGGTGGCCTAACTACGGCTACACTAGAAGG
ACAGTATTTGGTATCTGCGCTCTGCTGAAGCCAGTTACCTTCGGAAAAAGAGTTGGTAGCTCTTGATCCG
GCAAACAAACCACCGCTGGTAGCGGTGGTTTTTTTGTTTGCAAGCAGCAGATTACGCGCAGAAAAAAAGG
ATCTCAAGAAGATCCTTTGATCTTTTCTACGGGGTCTGACGCTCAGTGGAACGAAAACTCACGTTAAGGG
ATTTTGGTCATGAGATTATCAAAAAGGATCTTCACCTAGATCCTTTTAAATTAAAAATGAAGTTTTAAAT
CAATCTAAAGTATATATGAGTAAACTTGGTCTGACAGTTACCAATGCTTAATCAGTGAGGCACCTATCTC
AGCGATCTGTCTATTTCGTTCATCCATAGTTGCCTGACTCCCCGTCGTGTAGATAACTACGATACGGGAG
GGCTTACCATCTGGCCCCAGTGCTGCAATGATACCGCGAGACCCACGCTCACCGGCTCCAGATTTATCAG
CAATAAACCAGCCAGCCGGAAGGGCCGAGCGCAGAAGTGGTCCTGCAACTTTATCCGCCTCCATCCAGTC
TATTAATTGTTGCCGGGAAGCTAGAGTAAGTAGTTCGCCAGTTAATAGTTTGCGCAACGTTGTTGCCATT
GCTGCAGGCATCGTGGTGTCACGCTCGTCGTTTGGTATGGCTTCATTCAGCTCCGGTTCCCAACGATCAA
GGCGAGTTACATGATCCCCCATGTTGTGCAAAAAAGCGGTTAGCTCCTTCGGTCCTCCGATCGTTGTCAG
AAGTAAGTTGGCCGCAGTGTTATCACTCATGGTTATGGCAGCACTGCATAATTCTCTTACTGTCATGCCA
TCCGTAAGATGCTTTTCTGTGACTGGTGAGTACTCAACCAAGTCATTCTGAGAATAGTGTATGCGGCGAC
CGAGTTGCTCTTGCCCGGCGTCAACACGGGATAATACCGCGCCACATAGCAGAACTTTAAAAGTGCTCAT
CATTGGAAAACGTTCTTCGGGGCGAAAACTCTCAAGGATCTTACCGCTGTTGAGATCCAGTTCGATGTAA
CCCACTCGTGCACCCAACTGATCTTCAGCATCTTTTACTTTCACCAGCGTTTCTGGGTGAGCAAAAACAG
GAAGGCAAAATGCCGCAAAAAAGGGAATAAGGGCGACACGGAAATGTTGAATACTCATACTCTTCCTTTT
TCAATATTATTGAAGCATTTATCAGGGTTATTGTCTCATGAGCGGATACATATTTGAATGTATTTAGAAA
AATAAACAAATAGGGGTTCCGCGCACATTTCCCCGAAAAGTGCCACCTGACGTCTAAGAAACCATTATTA
TCATGACATTAACCTATAAAAATAGGCGTATCACGAGGCCCTTTCGT
Features (pLannotate 1.2.2; 10 found; start..end, strand, type, name):
     56..2568    +  promoter       Ac5 promoter: Drosophila melanogaster actin 5C promoter
   2588..3304    +  CDS            EGFP: EGFP is a basic (constitutively fluorescent) green fluorescent protein published in 1996, derived from Aequorea victoria. It is reported to be a rapidly-maturing weak dimer with moderate acid sensitivity.
   3347..6406    +  CDS            gw (fragment): GAWKY_DROME - Also known as GW182 From Drosophila melanogaster (Fruit fly).
   6432..6473    +  CDS            V5 tag: epitope tag from simian virus 5
   6573..6707    -  polyA_signal   SV40 poly(A) signal: SV40 polyadenylation signal
   6730..6814    -  CDS            large T antigen (fragment): large T antigen from SV40 (simian virus 40)
   6815..7285    +  CDS            TcR (fragment): tetracycline efflux protein; tet; confers resistance to tetracycline
   7329..7917    -  rep_origin     ori: high-copy-number ColE1/pMB1/pBR322/pUC origin of replication
   8088..8948    -  CDS            AmpR: β-lactamase; bla; confers resistance to ampicillin, carbenicillin, and related antibiotics
   8949..9053    -  promoter       AmpR promoter: bla
