[The description below was written by a language model from this plasmid's Addgene catalogue record and pLannotate feature annotations shown in this document.]
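Description:
pAc5.1B-EGFP-DmGW182_1-1199-delDUF-M2-dsRNAres_L is a 9,147 nt insect-cell expression plasmid. The catalogue lists its backbone as unknown, but the name and annotated parts point to a pAc5.1-type vector. It is propagated in E. coli through a ColE1/pUC-family origin and selected with ampicillin via the β-lactamase gene and its bla promoter. The record lists it as low copy even though the origin is annotated as a high-copy type. Short annotated fragments of a tetracycline resistance gene and SV40 large T antigen look like non-functional backbone remnants. No marker for selection in insect cells is annotated.

The expression cassette is driven by the Drosophila melanogaster actin 5C promoter, which gives strong constitutive transcription in fly cell lines. It is followed by an EGFP coding sequence placed directly upstream of a fragment of the D. melanogaster gw (GW182) gene, so the protein carries an N-terminal fluorescent tag. An SV40 polyadenylation signal lies downstream. A vector-derived V5 epitope also follows the insert, but the record does not state whether it is in frame and translated.

The insert name indicates residues 1–1199 with the DUF and M2 regions deleted, in a version made resistant to dsRNA. The record does not spell this out, but such a design would allow the tagged mutant to be expressed while endogenous GW182 is depleted by RNAi. The depositor notes two amino-acid changes (V704A, N799S) and one silent change relative to the reference transcript. The associated study concerns PABPC1-binding sites in GW182 proteins and miRNA-mediated silencing, which fits use in complementation or interaction assays. The sequence is depositor-supplied and may be theoretical.
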