Addgene plasmid #146821: pAc5.1B-EGFP-DmGW182_1-1199-delDUF-M2-dsRNAres_L
Purpose: Insect Expression of DmGW182_1-1199-delDUF-M2-dsRNAres
Depositing lab: Elisa Izaurralde. Depositing organization: Max Planck Institute for Developmental Biology. Publication: Two PABPC1-binding sites in GW182 proteins promote miRNA-mediated gene silencing. Huntzinger E, Braun JE, Heimstädt S, Zekri L, Izaurralde E. EMBO J. 2010 Dec 15;29(24):4146-60. doi: 10.1038/emboj.2010.274 PubMed 21063388.
Backbone
  Vector backbone: Unknown
  Vector type: Insect Expression
Growth in bacteria
  Bacterial resistance: Ampicillin, 100 μg/mL
  Growth temperature: 37°C
  Growth strain: DH5alpha
  Copy number: Low Copy
Gene/Insert
  Gene/Insert name: DmGW182_1-1199-delDUF-M2-dsRNAres
  Species: D. melanogaster (fly)
  Mutation: Two non silent mutations V704A and N799S and one silent mutation G2295A compared to the sequence given by NM_166780 varA
  Entrez Gene: gw (a.k.a. Dmel_CG31992, CG11484, CG31992, CG9905, Dmel\CG31992, GQ182, GW, GW182, Gw, Gw182, anon-EST:Posey205, dGW182, gw182)
  Cloning method: Unknown
Terms and licenses: Academic/Nonprofit Terms; Industry Terms: Not Available to Industry
Depositor comments: Plasmids from this collection were made available to the research community and donated after the lab closed. Please note that the sequence provided by the depositing laboratory may be theoretical/predicted or based on Sanger sequencing results. There may be discrepancies between sequencing results obtained by Addgene and the depositor sequence. If an Addgene verified sequence is not available, please contact before placing your order to request that our lab fully sequence the plasmid.
How to cite: pAc5.1B-EGFP-DmGW182_1-1199-delDUF-M2-dsRNAres_L was a gift from Elisa Izaurralde (Addgene plasmid # 146821 ; http://n2t.net/addgene:146821 ; RRID:Addgene_146821)
